Addgene plasmid #79966: pCMV-EPN-51
Purpose: Late1-O3-33-myc-PH
Depositing lab: Neil King. Depositing organization: University of Washington. Publication: Designed proteins induce the formation of nanocage-containing extracellular vesicles. Votteler J, Ogohara C, Yi S, Hsia Y, Nattermann U, Belnap DM, King NP, Sundquist WI. Nature. 2016 Dec 8;540(7632):292-295. doi: 10.1038/nature20607. Epub 2016 Nov 30. PubMed 27919066.
Backbone
  Vector backbone: pCMV
  Backbone size w/o insert (bp): 5443
  Modifications to backbone: Inserts were cloned into the Kpn1 and Xho1 sites
  Vector type: Mammalian Expression, Bacterial Expression
  Selectable markers: Neomycin (select with G418)
Growth in bacteria
  Bacterial resistance: Ampicillin, 100 μg/mL
  Growth temperature: 37°C
  Growth strain: DH5alpha
  Copy number: High Copy
Gene/Insert
  Gene/Insert name: EPN-51
Terms and licenses: Academic/Nonprofit Terms; Industry Terms: Not Available to Industry
How to cite: pCMV-EPN-51 was a gift from Neil King (Addgene plasmid # 79966 ; http://n2t.net/addgene:79966 ; RRID:Addgene_79966)
