[The description below was written by a language model from this plasmid's Addgene catalogue record and pLannotate feature annotations shown in this document.]
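Description:
pCMV-EPN-51 is a mammalian expression plasmid built on a pCMV backbone (the record also lists bacterial expression as a vector type), with the insert cloned between the KpnI and XhoI sites. It is maintained in E. coli through a high-copy ColE1/pUC-type origin and an ampicillin resistance gene (β-lactamase under its own promoter). It also carries an f1 origin for single-stranded DNA production. For selection in mammalian cells, an SV40 early promoter drives the neomycin phosphotransferase gene, terminated by an SV40 polyadenylation signal, which confers G418 resistance.

The payload, EPN-51, is described in the record as "Late1-O3-33-myc-PH" and is transcribed from the CMV immediate-early enhancer and promoter, with a bovine growth hormone poly(A) signal downstream. A T7 promoter lies just upstream of the coding region. The annotation identifies the N-terminal portion as a fragment of HIV-1 Gag p6, the late-domain region that recruits the host budding factors TSG101 and ALIX. It identifies the C-terminal portion as a fragment of rat phospholipase C delta 1, consistent with the "PH" label and with that protein's ability to bind phosphatidylinositol 4,5-bisphosphate at membranes. The stretch between these two fragments is unannotated; from the stated purpose it presumably encodes O3-33 and a myc epitope tag, though the feature table does not confirm this.

The associated publication concerns designed proteins that induce nanocage-containing extracellular vesicles. In that context, the construct combines a membrane-binding element, a self-assembling module and a budding-recruitment motif in one polypeptide. EPN-51 appears to be one variant in a series that tests different arrangements or choices of these elements, expressed by transfection of mammalian cells.
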