Features (pLannotate 1.2.2; 21 found; start..end, strand, type, name):
     31..410     +  enhancer       CMV enhancer: human cytomegalovirus immediate early enhancer
    411..614     +  promoter       CMV promoter: human cytomegalovirus (CMV) immediate early promoter
    610..643     +  LTR            5' LTR (truncated) (fragment): truncated 5' long terminal repeat (LTR) from HIV-1
    659..677     +  promoter       T7 promoter: promoter for bacteriophage T7 RNA polymerase
    731..895     +  CDS            gag (fragment): GAG_HV1H2 - Experimental evidence at protein level: Swiss-Prot protein existence level 1. [p6-gag]: Plays a role in budding of the assembled particle by interacting with the host class E VPS proteins TSG101 and PDCD6IP/AIP1. From Human immunodeficiency virus type 1 group M subtype B (isolate HXB2) (HIV-1).
   1469..1861    +  CDS            Plcd1 (fragment): PLCD1_RAT - Experimental evidence at protein level: Swiss-Prot protein existence level 1. The production of the second messenger molecules diacylglycerol (DAG) and inositol 1,4,5-trisphosphate (IP3) is mediated by activated phosphatidylinositol-specific phospholipase C enzymes (PubMed:16000311). Essential for trophoblast and placental development (By similarity). Binds phosphatidylinositol 4,5-bisphosphate (By similarity). From Rattus norvegicus (Rat).
   1966..2190    +  polyA_signal   bGH poly(A) signal: bovine growth hormone polyadenylation signal
   2194..2215    +  promoter       SV40 promoter (fragment): SV40 enhancer and early promoter
   2236..2664    +  rep_origin     f1 ori (sequence partly withheld): f1 bacteriophage origin of replication; arrow indicates direction of (+) strand synthesis
   2678..3007    +  promoter       SV40 promoter: SV40 enhancer and early promoter
   3074..3865    +  CDS            neo: KKA2_KLEPN - Also known as kan, nptII. Experimental evidence at protein level: Swiss-Prot protein existence level 1. Resistance to kanamycin, neomycin, paromomycin, ribostamycin, butirosin and gentamicin B. From Klebsiella pneumoniae.
   3889..4047    +  CDS            ble (fragment): BLE_KLEPN - Experimental evidence at protein level: Swiss-Prot protein existence level 1. Binding protein with a strong affinity to the bleomycin family of antibiotics. Binds to CL990; an antimitotic-antibiotic compound. From Klebsiella pneumoniae.
   4042..4163    +  polyA_signal   SV40 poly(A) signal: SV40 polyadenylation signal
   4236..4252    -  protein_bind   lac operator: The lac repressor binds to the lac operator to inhibit transcription in E. coli. This inhibition can be relieved by adding lactose or isopropyl-β-D-thiogalactopyranoside (IPTG). lac repressor encoded by lacI
   4260..4290    -  promoter       lac promoter: promoter for the E. coli lac operon
   4305..4326    -  protein_bind   CAP binding site: CAP binding activates transcription in the presence of cAMP. E. coli catabolite activator protein
   4339..4431    -  CDS            lacI (fragment): lac repressor; lacI; The lac repressor binds to the lac operator to inhibit transcription in E. coli. This inhibition can be relieved by adding lactose or isopropyl-β-D-thiogalactopyranoside (IPTG).
   4614..5202    -  rep_origin     ori: high-copy-number ColE1/pMB1/pBR322/pUC origin of replication
   5373..6233    -  CDS            AmpR: β-lactamase; bla; confers resistance to ampicillin, carbenicillin, and related antibiotics
   6234..6338    -  promoter       AmpR promoter: bla
   6397..6449    -  misc_feature   bom (fragment): basis of mobility region from pBR322
>Addgene plasmid #79966 | pCMV-EPN-51 | addgene full sequence | sequence record 169541 | Addgene NGS Result
TTCGCGATGTACGGGCCAGATATACGCGTTGACATTGATTATTGACTAGTTATTAATAGTAATCAATTAC
GGGGTCATTAGTTCATAGCCCATATATGGAGTTCCGCGTTACATAACTTACGGTAAATGGCCCGCCTGGC
TGACCGCCCAACGACCCCCGCCCATTGACGTCAATAATGACGTATGTTCCCATAGTAACGCCAATAGGGA
CTTTCCATTGACGTCAATGGGTGGAGTATTTACGGTAAACTGCCCACTTGGCAGTACATCAAGTGTATCA
TATGCCAAGTACGCCCCCTATTGACGTCAATGACGGTAAATGGCCCGCCTGGCATTATGCCCAGTACATG
ACCTTATGGGACTTTCCTACTTGGCAGTACATCTACGTATTAGTCATCGCTATTACCATGGTGATGCGGT
TTTGGCAGTACATCAATGGGCGTGGATAGCGGTTTGACTCACGGGGATTTCCAAGTCTCCACCCCATTGA
CGTCAATGGGAGTTTGTTTTGGCACCAAAATCAACGGGACTTTCCAAAATGTCGTAACAACTCCGCCCCA
TTGACGCAAATGGGCGGTAGGCGTGTACGGTGGGAGGTCTATATAAGCAGAGCTCTCTGGCTAACTAGAG
AACCCACTGCTTACTGGCTTATCGAAATTAATACGACTCACTATAGGGAGACCCAAGCTGGCTAGCGTTT
AAACGGGCCCTCTAGAATTATCGATCCGGAGGTACCATGCTGCAGTCTCGTCCGGAACCGACCGCACCGC
CGGAAGAATCTTTCCGTTCTGGTGTTGAAACCACCACGCCACCGCAAAAACAGGAGCCGATCGACAAAGA
ACTGTACCCGCTGACCTCTCTGCGTTCTCTGTTCGGTAACGACCCGTCTTCTCAGAGCCAGGCAATTGGT
ATTCTGGAACTGACCAGCATTGCAGCAGGTATGGAACTGGGTGATGCAATGCTGAAAAGCGCGAACGTGG
ATCTGCTGGTGAGCAAAACCATTAGCCCGGGTAAATTTCTGCTGATGCTGGGCGGTGATATTGGTGCGAT
TCAGCAGGCGATTGAAACCGGTACCAGCCAGGCGGGCGAACTGCTGGTGGATAGCCTGGTGCTGGCAAAC
ATTCATCCGAGCGTGCTGCCGGCGATTAGCGGTCTGAACAGCGTGGATAAGCGTCAGGCGGTGGGTATTG
TGGAAACCTGGAGCGTGGCGGCATGTATTAGCGCAGCGGATCGTGCGGTGAAGGGTAGCAACGTGACCCT
GGTGCGTGTGCACATGGCATTTGGTATTGGCGGTAAATGTTATATGGTGGTGGCGGGCGATGTGAGCGAT
GTGGCACTGGCGGTGACCGTGGCAAGCAGCAGCGCAGGCGCATACGGTCTGCTGGTGTATGCAAGCCTGA
TTCCGCGTCCGCATGAAGCAATGTGGCGTCAGATGGTGGAAGGCCAGAAGCTGATCTCCGAAGAAGACCT
GCACGGTCTGCAGGACGACCCGGACCTGCAAGCACTGCTCAAGGGCAGCCAGCTGCTGAAAGTTAAATCT
TCTTCTTGGCGTCGTGAACGTTTCTACAAACTCCAGGAGGACTGCAAAACCATCTGGCAGGAATCCCGTA
AAGTTATGCGTTCTCCGGAATCTCAGCTGTTCTCTATCGAAGACATCCAGGAAGTTCGTATGGGTCACCG
TACCGAAGGTCTGGAAAAATTCGCGCGTGACATCCCGGAAGACCGTTGCTTCTCCATCGTTTTCAAAGAC
CAGCGTAACACCCTGGACCTGATCGCGCCGTCTCCGGCGGACGCGCAGCACTGGGTTCAGGGTCTGCGTA
AAATCATCCACCACTCTGGTTCTATGGACCAACGTCAGAAATGACTCGAGAAGCTTGCTAGCAGATCTTT
TTCCCTCTGCCAAAAATTATGGGGACATCATGAAGCCCCTTGAGCACTTAAGTTTAAACCGCTGATCAGC
CTCGACTGTGCCTTCTAGTTGCCAGCCATCTGTTGTTTGCCCCTCCCCCGTGCCTTCCTTGACCCTGGAA
GGTGCCACTCCCACTGTCCTTTCCTAATAAAATGAGGAAATTGCATCGCATTGTCTGAGTAGGTGTCATT
CTATTCTGGGGGGTGGGGTGGGGCAGGACAGCAAGGGGGAGGATTGGGAAGACAATAGCAGGCATGCTGG
GGATGCGGTGGGCTCTATGGCTTCTGAGGCGGAAAGAACCAGCTGGGGCTCTAGGGGGTATCCCC
[124 nt withheld, positions 2236-2359]
C
[91 nt withheld, positions 2361-2451]
A
[49 nt withheld, positions 2453-2501]
CCTTTGACGTTGGAGTCCACGTTCTTT
[37 nt withheld, positions 2529-2565]
ACCCTATCTCGGTCTATTCTTTTGATTTATAAGGGATTTTGCCGATTTCGGCCTATTGGTTAAAAAATGA
GCTGATTTAACAAAAATTTAACGCGAATTAATTCTGTGGAATGTGTGTCAGTTAGGGTGTGGAAAGTCCC
CAGGCTCCCCAGCAGGCAGAAGTATGCAAAGCATGCATCTCAATTAGTCAGCAACCAGGTGTGGAAAGTC
CCCAGGCTCCCCAGCAGGCAGAAGTATGCAAAGCATGCATCTCAATTAGTCAGCAACCATAGTCCCGCCC
CTAACTCCGCCCATCCCGCCCCTAACTCCGCCCAGTTCCGCCCATTCTCCGCCCCATGGCTGACTAATTT
TTTTTATTTATGCAGAGGCCGAGGCCGCCTCTGCCTCTGAGCTATTCCAGAAGTAGTGAGGAGGCTTTTT
TGGAGGCCTAGGCTTTTGCAAAAAGCTCCCGGGAGCTTGTATATCCATTTTCGGATCTGATCAAGAGACA
GGATGAGGATCGTTTCGCATGATTGAACAAGATGGATTGCACGCAGGTTCTCCGGCCGCTTGGGTGGAGA
GGCTATTCGGCTATGACTGGGCACAACAGACAATCGGCTGCTCTGATGCCGCCGTGTTCCGGCTGTCAGC
GCAGGGGCGCCCGGTTCTTTTTGTCAAGACCGACCTGTCCGGTGCCCTGAATGAACTGCAGGACGAGGCA
GCGCGGCTATCGTGGCTGGCCACGACGGGCGTTCCTTGCGCAGCTGTGCTCGACGTTGTCACTGAAGCGG
GAAGGGACTGGCTGCTATTGGGCGAAGTGCCGGGGCAGGATCTCCTGTCATCTCACCTTGCTCCTGCCGA
GAAAGTATCCATCATGGCTGATGCAATGCGGCGGCTGCATACGCTTGATCCGGCTACCTGCCCATTCGAC
CACCAAGCGAAACATCGCATCGAGCGAGCACGTACTCGGATGGAAGCCGGTCTTGTCGATCAGGATGATC
TGGACGAAGAGCATCAGGGGCTCGCGCCAGCCGAACTGTTCGCCAGGCTCAAGGCGCGCATGCCCGACGG
CGAGGATCTCGTCGTGACCCATGGCGATGCCTGCTTGCCGAATATCATGGTGGAAAATGGCCGCTTTTCT
GGATTCATCGACTGTGGCCGGCTGGGTGTGGCGGACCGCTATCAGGACATAGCGTTGGCTACCCGTGATA
TTGCTGAAGAGCTTGGCGGCGAATGGGCTGACCGCTTCCTCGTGCTTTACGGTATCGCCGCTCCCGATTC
GCAGCGCATCGCCTTCTATCGCCTTCTTGACGAGTTCTTCTGAGCGGGACTCTGGGGTTCGAAATGACCG
ACCAAGCGACGCCCAACCTGCCATCACGAGATTTCGATTCCACCGCCGCCTTCTATGAAAGGTTGGGCTT
CGGAATCGTTTTCCGGGACGCCGGCTGGATGATCCTCCAGCGCGGGGATCTCATGCTGGAGTTCTTCGCC
CACCCCAACTTGTTTATTGCAGCTTATAATGGTTACAAATAAAGCAATAGCATCACAAATTTCACAAATA
AAGCATTTTTTTCACTGCATTCTAGTTGTGGTTTGTCCAAACTCATCAATGTATCTTATCATGTCTGTAT
ACCGTCGACCTCTAGCTAGAGCTTGGCGTAATCATGGTCATAGCTGTTTCCTGTGTGAAATTGTTATCCG
CTCACAATTCCACACAACATACGAGCCGGAAGCATAAAGTGTAAAGCCTGGGGTGCCTAATGAGTGAGCT
AACTCACATTAATTGCGTTGCGCTCACTGCCCGCTTTCCAGTCGGGAAACCTGTCGTGCCAGCTGCATTA
ATGAATCGGCCAACGCGCGGGGAGAGGCGGTTTGCGTATTGGGCGCTCTTCCGCTTCCTCGCTCACTGAC
TCGCTGCGCTCGGTCGTTCGGCTGCGGCGAGCGGTATCAGCTCACTCAAAGGCGGTAATACGGTTATCCA
CAGAATCAGGGGATAACGCAGGAAAGAACATGTGAGCAAAAGGCCAGCAAAAGGCCAGGAACCGTAAAAA
GGCCGCGTTGCTGGCGTTTTTCCATAGGCTCCGCCCCCCTGACGAGCATCACAAAAATCGACGCTCAAGT
CAGAGGTGGCGAAACCCGACAGGACTATAAAGATACCAGGCGTTTCCCCCTGGAAGCTCCCTCGTGCGCT
CTCCTGTTCCGACCCTGCCGCTTACCGGATACCTGTCCGCCTTTCTCCCTTCGGGAAGCGTGGCGCTTTC
TCATAGCTCACGCTGTAGGTATCTCAGTTCGGTGTAGGTCGTTCGCTCCAAGCTGGGCTGTGTGCACGAA
CCCCCCGTTCAGCCCGACCGCTGCGCCTTATCCGGTAACTATCGTCTTGAGTCCAACCCGGTAAGACACG
ACTTATCGCCACTGGCAGCAGCCACTGGTAACAGGATTAGCAGAGCGAGGTATGTAGGCGGTGCTACAGA
GTTCTTGAAGTGGTGGCCTAACTACGGCTACACTAGAAGAACAGTATTTGGTATCTGCGCTCTGCTGAAG
CCAGTTACCTTCGGAAAAAGAGTTGGTAGCTCTTGATCCGGCAAACAAACCACCGCTGGTAGCGGTGGTT
TTTTTGTTTGCAAGCAGCAGATTACGCGCAGAAAAAAAGGATCTCAAGAAGATCCTTTGATCTTTTCTAC
GGGGTCTGACGCTCAGTGGAACGAAAACTCACGTTAAGGGATTTTGGTCATGAGATTATCAAAAAGGATC
TTCACCTAGATCCTTTTAAATTAAAAATGAAGTTTTAAATCAATCTAAAGTATATATGAGTAAACTTGGT
CTGACAGTTACCAATGCTTAATCAGTGAGGCACCTATCTCAGCGATCTGTCTATTTCGTTCATCCATAGT
TGCCTGACTCCCCGTCGTGTAGATAACTACGATACGGGAGGGCTTACCATCTGGCCCCAGTGCTGCAATG
ATACCGCGAGACCCACGCTCACCGGCTCCAGATTTATCAGCAATAAACCAGCCAGCCGGAAGGGCCGAGC
GCAGAAGTGGTCCTGCAACTTTATCCGCCTCCATCCAGTCTATTAATTGTTGCCGGGAAGCTAGAGTAAG
TAGTTCGCCAGTTAATAGTTTGCGCAACGTTGTTGCCATTGCTACAGGCATCGTGGTGTCACGCTCGTCG
TTTGGTATGGCTTCATTCAGCTCCGGTTCCCAACGATCAAGGCGAGTTACATGATCCCCCATGTTGTGCA
AAAAAGCGGTTAGCTCCTTCGGTCCTCCGATCGTTGTCAGAAGTAAGTTGGCCGCAGTGTTATCACTCAT
GGTTATGGCAGCACTGCATAATTCTCTTACTGTCATGCCATCCGTAAGATGCTTTTCTGTGACTGGTGAG
TACTCAACCAAGTCATTCTGAGAATAGTGTATGCGGCGACCGAGTTGCTCTTGCCCGGCGTCAATACGGG
ATAATACCGCGCCACATAGCAGAACTTTAAAAGTGCTCATCATTGGAAAACGTTCTTCGGGGCGAAAACT
CTCAAGGATCTTACCGCTGTTGAGATCCAGTTCGATGTAACCCACTCGTGCACCCAACTGATCTTCAGCA
TCTTTTACTTTCACCAGCGTTTCTGGGTGAGCAAAAACAGGAAGGCAAAATGCCGCAAAAAAGGGAATAA
GGGCGACACGGAAATGTTGAATACTCATACTCTTCCTTTTTCAATATTATTGAAGCATTTATCAGGGTTA
TTGTCTCATGAGCGGATACATATTTGAATGTATTTAGAAAAATAAACAAATAGGGGTTCCGCGCACATTT
CCCCGAAAAGTGCCACCTGACGTCGACGGATCGGGAGATCTCCCGATCCCCTATGGTGCACTCTCAGTAC
AATCTGCTCTGATGCCGCATAGTTAAGCCAGTATCTGCTCCCTGCTTGTGTGTTGGAGGTCGCTGAGTAG
TGCGCGAGCAAAATTTAAGCTACAACAAGGCAAGGCTTGACCGACAATTGCATGAAGAATCTGCTTAGGG
TTAGGCGTTTTGCGCTGC
