>Addgene plasmid #79966 | pCMV-EPN-51 | depositor partial sequence | sequence record 169490 | EPN-51
CTAGAATTATCGATCCGGAGGTACCATGCTGCAGTCTCGTCCGGAACCGACCGCACCGCCGGAAGAATCT
TTCCGTTCTGGTGTTGAAACCACCACGCCACCGCAAAAACAGGAGCCGATCGACAAAGAACTGTACCCGC
TGACCTCTCTGCGTTCTCTGTTCGGTAACGACCCGTCTTCTCAGAGCCAGGCAATTGGTATTCTGGAACT
GACCAGCATTGCAGCAGGTATGGAACTGGGTGATGCAATGCTGAAAAGCGCGAACGTGGATCTGCTGGTG
AGCAAAACCATTAGCCCGGGTAAATTTCTGCTGATGCTGGGCGGTGATATTGGTGCGATTCAGCAGGCGA
TTGAAACCGGTACCAGCCAGGCGGGCGAACTGCTGGTGGATAGCCTGGTGCTGGCAAACATTCATCCGAG
CGTGCTGCCGGCGATTAGCGGTCTGAACAGCGTGGATAAGCGTCAGGCGGTGGGTATTGTGGAAACCTGG
AGCGTGGCGGCATGTATTAGCGCAGCGGATCGTGCGGTGAAGGGTAGCAACGTGACCCTGGTGCGTGTGC
ACATGGCATTTGGTATTGGCGGTAAATGTTATATGGTGGTGGCGGGCGATGTGAGCGATGTGGCACTGGC
GGTGACCGTGGCAAGCAGCAGCGCAGGCGCATACGGTCTGCTGGTGTATGCAAGCCTGATTCCGCGTCCG
CATGAAGCAATGTGGCGTCAGATGGTGGAAGGCCAGAAGCTGATCTCCGAAGAAGACCTGCACGGTCTGC
AGGACGACCCGGACCTGCAAGCACTGCTCAAGGGCAGCCAGCTGCTGAAAGTTAAATCTTCTTCTTGGCG
TCGTGAACGTTTCTACAAACTCCAGGAGGACTGCAAAACCATCTGGCAGGAATCCCGTAAAGTTATGCGT
TCTCCGGAATCTCAGCTGTTCTCTATCGAAGACATCCAGGAAGTTCGTATGGGTCACCGTACCGAAGGTC
TGGAAAAATTCGCGCGTGACATCCCGGAAGACCGTTGCTTCTCCATCGTTTTCAAAGACCAGCGTAACAC
CCTGGACCTGATCGCGCCGTCTCCGGCGGACGCGCAGCACTGGGTTCAGGGTCTGCGTAAAATCATCCAC
CACTCTGGTTCTATGGACCAACGTCAGAAATGACTCGAGAAGCTTGCTAGCAGATCTT
